Addgene plasmid #48404: pFUSB4_AGCA
Depositing lab: Stephen Ekker. Depositing organization: Mayo Foundation for Medical Education and Research. Publication: High Efficiency In Vivo Genome Engineering with a Simplified 15-RVD GoldyTALEN Design. Ma AC, Lee HB, Clark KJ, Ekker SC. PLoS One. 2013 May 29;8(5):e65259. doi: 10.1371/journal.pone.0065259. Print 2013. PubMed 23734242.
Backbone
  Vector backbone: pFUS_B4
  Vector type: Mammalian Expression, TALEN
Growth in bacteria
  Bacterial resistance: Spectinomycin, 50 μg/mL
  Growth temperature: 37°C
  Growth strain: Top10
  Copy number: Unknown
Gene/Insert
  Gene/Insert name: RVD sequence: NI NN HD NI
  Species: Synthetic
  Cloning method: Unknown
  Sequencing primers: 5′ ttgatgcctggcagttccct; 3′ cgaaccgaacaggcttatgt
Terms and licenses: Academic/Nonprofit Terms; Industry Terms: Not Available to Industry
Depositor comments: Plasmid was created using Golden Gate cloning.
How to cite: pFUSB4_AGCA was a gift from Stephen Ekker (Addgene plasmid # 48404 ; http://n2t.net/addgene:48404 ; RRID:Addgene_48404)
