[The description below was written by a language model from this plasmid's Addgene catalogue record and pLannotate feature annotations shown in this document.]
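Description:
pFUSB4_AGCA is a small (about 2.9 kb) TALEN assembly intermediate built on the pFUS_B4 array backbone and made by Golden Gate cloning. Its synthetic insert is a preassembled block of four TAL effector repeats carrying the repeat-variable diresidues NI NN HD NI. By the standard TALE code these specify the bases A, G, C and A, which gives the plasmid its name. The repository lists it under "Mammalian Expression, TALEN". However, the annotated features include no eukaryotic promoter, polyadenylation signal or nuclease domain, so the plasmid appears to be a bacterial cloning module rather than an expression construct in its own right.

The plasmid is propagated in E. coli from a high-copy ColE1/pUC-type origin. Selection is with spectinomycin, through the aadA aminoglycoside adenylyltransferase (SmR) gene. That gene lies downstream of a class 1 integron Pc promoter fragment and a short remnant of a gentamicin acetyltransferase gene. Other annotated pieces are small lacZα and lacI fragments and the rrnB T1 and T2 terminators. The lacZα remnant is probably left over from a blue/white screening cassette that the repeat array replaced, though the record does not say so. The automated feature table does not annotate the TALE repeats themselves, so their position has to be inferred from the unannotated stretch of the sequence.

The associated publication describes a simplified 15-RVD GoldyTALEN design for in vivo genome engineering. In that setting, a premade four-repeat module like this one would be combined with other repeat arrays in a later Golden Gate step to build a full TALE DNA-binding domain in a TALEN expression backbone, reducing the number of pieces to assemble.
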