Features (pLannotate 1.2.2; 8 found; start..end, strand, type, name):
      3..39      -  CDS            lacZα (fragment): LacZα fragment of β-galactosidase; lacZ fragment
    596..619     +  promoter       Pc promoter (fragment): intI1 (promoter lies within the coding sequence); class 1 integron promoter
    795..851     +  CDS            GmR (fragment): gentamycin acetyltransferase; aacC1; confers resistance to gentamycin
    858..1649    +  CDS            SmR: aminoglycoside adenylyltransferase (Murphy, 1985); aadA; confers resistance to spectinomycin and streptomycin
   1742..2330    +  rep_origin     ori: high-copy-number ColE1/pMB1/pBR322/pUC origin of replication
   2513..2605    +  CDS            lacI (fragment): lac repressor; lacI; The lac repressor binds to the lac operator to inhibit transcription in E. coli. This inhibition can be relieved by adding lactose or isopropyl-β-D-thiogalactopyranoside (IPTG).
   2660..2687    -  terminator     rrnB T2 terminator: transcription terminator T2 from the E. coli rrnB gene
   2819..2862    +  terminator     rrnB T1 terminator: Escherichia coli rrnB; transcription terminator T1 from the E. coli rrnB gene
>Addgene plasmid #48404 | pFUSB4_AGCA | depositor full sequence | sequence record 70104 | Full Sequence
ATGTTTTCCCAGTCACGACGTTGTAAAACGACGGCCAGTCTTAAGCGTCTCATGGCCTGACCCCGGACCA
AGTGGTGGCCTATCGCCAGCAACATTGGCGGCAAGCAAGCGCTCGAAACGGTGCAGCGGCTGTTGCCGGT
GCTGTGCCAGGACCATGGCCTGACCCCGGACCAAGTGGTGGCTATCGCCAGCAACAATGGCGGCAAGCAA
GCGCTCGAAACGGTGCAGCGGCTGTTGCCGGTGCTGTGCCAGGACCATGGCCTGACTCCGGACCAAGTGG
TGGCTATCGCCAGCCACGATGGCGGCAAGCAAGCGCTCGAAACGGTGCAGCGGCTGTTGCCGGTGCTGTG
CCAGGACCATGGCCTGACCCCGGACCAAGTGGTGGCTATCGCCAGCAACATTGGCGGCAAGCAAGCGCTC
GAAACGGTGCAGCGGCTGTTGCCGGTGCTGTGCCAGGACCATGGCCTGACCCCGGACCAAGTGGTGGCTA
TCGAGACGTCTAGACCAGCCAGGACAGAAATGCCTCGACTTCGCTGCTACCCAAGGTTGCCGGGTGACGC
ACACCGTGGAAACGGATGAAGGCACGAACCCAGTGGACATAAGCCTGTTCGGTTCGTAAGCTGTAATGCA
AGTAGCGTATGCGCTCACGCAACTGGTCCAGAACCTTGACCGAACGCAGCGGTGGTAACGGCGCAGTGGC
GGTTTTCATGGCTTGTTATGACTGTTTTTTTGGGGTACAGTCTATGCCTCGGGCATCCAAGCAGCAAGCG
CGTTACGCCGTGGGTCGATGTTTGATGTTATGGAGCAGCAACGATGTTACGCAGCAGGGCAGTCGCCCTA
AAACAAAGTTAAACATTATGAGGGAAGCGGTGATCGCCGAAGTATCGACTCAACTATCAGAGGTAGTTGG
CGTCATCGAGCGCCATCTCGAACCGACGTTGCTGGCCGTACATTTGTACGGCTCCGCAGTGGATGGCGGC
CTGAAGCCACACAGTGATATTGATTTGCTGGTTACGGTGACCGTAAGGCTTGATGAAACAACGCGGCGAG
CTTTGATCAACGACCTTTTGGAAACTTCGGCTTCCCCTGGAGAGAGCGAGATTCTCCGCGCTGTAGAAGT
CACCATTGTTGTGCACGACGACATCATTCCGTGGCGTTATCCAGCTAAGCGCGAACTGCAATTTGGAGAA
TGGCAGCGCAATGACATTCTTGCAGGTATCTTCGAGCCAGCCACGATCGACATTGATCTGGCTATCTTGC
TGACAAAAGCAAGAGAACATAGCGTTGCCTTGGTAGGTCCAGCGGCGGAGGAACTCTTTGATCCGGTTCC
TGAACAGGATCTATTTGAGGCGCTAAATGAAACCTTAACGCTATGGAACTCGCCGCCCGACTGGGCTGGC
GATGAGCGAAATGTAGTGCTTACGTTGTCCCGCATTTGGTACAGCGCAGTAACCGGCAAAATCGCGCCGA
AGGATGTCGCTGCCGACTGGGCAATGGAGCGCCTGCCGGCCCAGTATCAGCCCGTCATACTTGAAGCTAG
ACAGGCTTATCTTGGACAAGAAGAAGATCGCTTGGCCTCGCGCGCAGATCAGTTGGAAGAATTTGTCCAC
TACGTGAAAGGCGAGATCACCAAGGTAGTCGGCAAATAACCCTCGAGCCACCCATGACCAAAATCCCTTA
ACGTGAGTTACGCGTCGTTCCACTGAGCGTCAGACCCCGTAGAAAAGATCAAAGGATCTTCTTGAGATCC
TTTTTTTCTGCGCGTAATCTGCTGCTTGCAAACAAAAAAACCACCGCTACCAGCGGTGGTTTGTTTGCCG
GATCAAGAGCTACCAACTCTTTTTCCGAAGGTAACTGGCTTCAGCAGAGCGCAGATACCAAATACTGTCC
TTCTAGTGTAGCCGTAGTTAGGCCACCACTTCAAGAACTCTGTAGCACCGCCTACATACCTCGCTCTGCT
AATCCTGTTACCAGTGGCTGCTGCCAGTGGCGATAAGTCGTGTCTTACCGGGTTGGACTCAAGACGATAG
TTACCGGATAAGGCGCAGCGGTCGGGCTGAACGGGGGGTTCGTGCACACAGCCCAGCTTGGAGCGAACGA
CCTACACCGAACTGAGATACCTACAGCGTGAGCATTGAGAAAGCGCCACGCTTCCCGAAGGGAGAAAGGC
GGACAGGTATCCGGTAAGCGGCAGGGTCGGAACAGGAGAGCGCACGAGGGAGCTTCCAGGGGGAAACGCC
TGGTATCTTTATAGTCCTGTCGGGTTTCGCCACCTCTGACTTGAGCGTCGATTTTTGTGATGCTCGTCAG
GGGGGCGGAGCCTATGGAAAAACGCCAGCAACGCGGCCTTTTTACGGTTCCTGGCCTTTTGCTGGCCTTT
TGCTCACATGTTCTTTCCTGCGTTATCCCCTGATTCTGTGGATAACCGTATTACCGCCTTTGAGTGAGCT
GATACCGCTCGCCGCAGCCGAACGACCGAGCGCAGCGAGTCAGTGAGCGAGGAAGCGGAAGAGCGCCCAA
TACGCAAACCGCCTCTCCCCGCGCGTTGGCCGATTCATTAATGCAGCTGGCACGACAGGTTTCCCGACTG
GAAAGCGGGCAGTGAGCGCAACGCAATTAATACGCGTACCGCTAGCCAGGAAGAGTTTGTAGAAACGCAA
AAAGGCCATCCGTCAGGATGGCCTTCTGCTTAGTTTGATGCCTGGCAGTTTATGGCGGGCGTCCTGCCCG
CCACCCTCCGGGCCGTTGCTTCACAACGTTCAAATCCGCTCCCGGCGGATTTGTCCTACTCAGGAGAGCG
TTCACCGACAAACAACAGATAAAACGAAAGGCCCAGTCTTCCGACTGAGCCTTTCGTTTTATTTGATGCC
TGGCAGTTCCCTACTCTCGCGTTAACGCTAGCATGG
