>Addgene plasmid #48404 | pFUSB4_AGCA | addgene partial sequence | sequence record 70762 | pCR8_F1 5'-ttgatgcctggcagttccct-3'
TCACGACGTTGTAAAACGACGGCCAGTCTTAAGCGTCTCATGGCCTGACCCCGGACCAAGTGGTGGCTAT
CGCCAGCAACATTGGCGGCAAGCAAGCGCTCGAAACGGTGCAGCGGCTGTTGCCGGTGCTGTGCCAGGAC
CATGGCCTGACCCCGGACCAAGTGGTGGCTATCGCCAGCAACAATGGCGGCAAGCAAGCGCTCGAAACGG
TGCAGCGGCTGTTGCCGGTGCTGTGCCAGGACCATGGCCTGACTCCGGACCAAGTGGTGGCTATCGCCAG
CCACGATGGCGGCAAGCAAGCGCTCGAAACGGTGCAGCGGCTGTTGCCGGTGCTGTGCCAGGACCATGGC
CTGACCCCGGACCAAGTGGTGGCTATCGCCAGCAACATTGGCGGCAAGCAAGCGCTCGAAACGGTGCAGC
GGCTGTTGCCGGTGCTGTGCCAGGACCATGGCCTGACCCCGGACCAAGTGGTGGCTATCGAGACGTCTAG
ACCAGCCAGGACAGAAATGCCTCGACTTCGCTGCTACCCAAGGTTGCCGGGTGACGCACACCGTGGAAAC
GGATGAAGGCACGAACCCAGTGGACATAAGCCTGTTCGGTTCGTAAGCTGTAATGCAAGTAGCGTATGCG
CTCACGCAACTGGTCCAGAACCTTGACCGAACGCAGCGGTGGTAACGGCGCAGTGGCGGTTTTCATGGCT
TGTTATGACTGTTTTTTTGGGGTACAGTCTATGCCTCGGGCATCCAAGCAGCAAGCGCGTTACGCCGTGG
GTCGATGTTTGATGTTATGGAGCAGCAACGATGTTACGCAGCAGGGCAGTCGCCCTAAAACAAAGTTAAA
CATTATGAGGGAAGCGGTGATCGCCGAAGTATCGACTCAACTATCAGA
